>Addgene plasmid #68623 | pMpGWB232 | depositor full sequence | sequence record 122358 | pMpGWB232 sequence 11939 bps
TTTCACGCCCTTTTAAATATCCGATTATTCTAATAAACGCTCTTTTCTCTTAGGTTTACCCGCCAATATA
TCCTGTCAAACACTGATAGTTTAAACTGAAGGCGGGAAACGACAATCTGATCCAAGCTCAAGCTGCTCTA
GCATTCGCCATTCAGGCTGCGCAACTGTTGGGAAGGGCGATCGGTGCGGGCCTCTTCGCTATTACGCCAG
CTGGCGAAAGGGGGATGTGCTGCAAGGCGATTAAGTTGGGTAACGCCAGGGTTTTCCCAGTCACGACGTT
GTAAAACGACGGCCAGTGCCAAGCTTGGGTCTAGACCAGCCATTATAGCAACTATGTTAAAAGTGACAGT
TTTCTCTAATCGGGAATCTTGTCCGTATTGAAAGTTCCCTGTTCAGTGACTGAGCCGCTTAATAATATTT
TCAGTTTCGAGTACGAGGGAGAGATTGAACAAATTTTGGGGTTTCAGGGCTAAATTCTGCAGGGGCTTTA
GTTTTGAGTCGGGTGAAACTTTCCTAAGTCTTGGCAATGAACTCACATTCGCCATTGTACCTATTAAATG
ACCCAAACATCCTTGACAACAAATTGACAAGTACGGGAACATGATCTTCAATATGAAATTTAATATGTCC
TTTATGTTGGCTTTCCTCATCAATGATTGGAAACTCACATACAAAGAAAAGCGTGATATAATAAATCACT
AGAATCTTCTCCGCTTTCTAAGACAGTAATGATGGATCCACGTGAGTGTGAAACATCAATATCAACATCG
GTAGGAGTAGAGAAGTTTCTAAATCAGAAAAAGTGAATAGACAAGACAACTTACTCCTTGAACGAGAATA
TTCCTCGAGAAAGAGGGAAAAGAGTAAAAAGAGTAAAAAGCCATGGTACAGAATAGCCCATTCCATGGTT
ATTGCAGTCAAACCGCTACGCCAGCAAAAACGGAACGAAACTAAACCCGTTCCACAAATTGCGAAAGATG
GAATGTATTCGCCATGTATATTTCGAGATTATTATGAGACTTCCGGTCCCGGGAAGATGGCCTGGGTTCA
CCGGGATCAGCCGAATTCCGACGTGATGGAGCACGGCCATGCATACTTCTAGAGAAGTCGGCCACCGTGA
AATTCGACGACGAGATGGTACTAGAATCACCGGGACAGTACACACCTCGTTCATGGCCTCGAGCATTCGA
TGTCGCTCTCACCTGCACAGCCTCGAGGTATCGAGAGGGTTCTAGGATGGACCAGCGATGTCTCGAGGAA
TTTAGAAAGATTTCATGCGCTCGTTGTGTGAGAGCCAAGGAAGCACATTATGGGGCCTATAAGTACCACG
CAAGGGCCTGGGGTTCCCATCAATCAAATCAGTGTTCAGACGATTTCCTCAAGCGATCATTGCACCGTGA
TCAGTGAAGCACAGACTTCAAGCTTTTGGCTTGCCTACTTCCACGTTCCCATCCGAGATCGACACCGAAT
TGTTGAGTTCTGTCTGATCTTCCTGCAGTCGAGAGCGAAGTTCCACCATCTAGAGTTATCAACAAGTTTG
TACAAAAAAGCTGAACGAGAAACGTAAAATGATATAAATATCAATATATTAAATTAGATTTTGCATAAAA
AACAGACTACATAATACTGTAAAACACAACATATCCAGTCACTATGGCGGCCCCTCGAGGGGCCGCATTA
GGCACCCCAGGCTTTACACTTTATGCTTCCGGCTCGTATAATGTGTGGATTTTGAGTTAGGATCCGGCGA
GATTTTCAGGAGCTAAGGAAGCTAAAATGGAGAAAAAAATCACTGGATATACCACCGTTGATATATCCCA
ATGGCATCGTAAAGAACATTTTGAGGCATTTCAGTCAGTTGCTCAATGTACCTATAACCAGACCGTTCAG
CTGGATATTACGGCCTTTTTAAAGACCGTAAAGAAAAATAAGCACAAGTTTTATCCGGCCTTTATTCACA
TTCTTGCCCGCCTGATGAATGCTCATCCGGAATTCCGTATGGCAATGAAAGACGGTGAGCTGGTGATATG
GGATAGTGTTCACCCTTGTTACACCGTTTTCCATGAGCAAACTGAAACGTTTTCATCGCTCTGGAGTGAA
TACCACGACGATTTCCGGCAGTTTCTACACATATATTCGCAAGATGTGGCGTGTTACGGTGAAAACCTGG
CCTATTTCCCTAAAGGGTTTATTGAGAATATGTTTTTCGTCTCAGCCAATCCCTGGGTGAGTTTCACCAG
TTTTGATTTAAACGTGGCCAATATGGACAACTTCTTCGCCCCCGTTTTCACCATGGGCAAATATTATACG
CAAGGCGACAAGGTGCTGATGCCGCTGGCGATTCAGGTTCATCATGCCGTCTGTGATGGCTTCCATGTCG
GCAGAATGCTTAATGAATTACAACAGTACTGCGATGAGTGGCAGGGCGGGGCGTAAACGCGTGGATCCGG
CTTACTAAAAGCCAGATAACAGTATGCGTATTTGCGCGCTGATTTTTGCGGTATAAGAATATATACTGAT
ATGTATACCCGAAGTATGTCAAAAAGAGGTGTGCTATGAAGCAGCGTATTACAGTGACAGTTGACAGCGA
CAGCTATCAGTTGCTCAAGGCATATATGATGTCAATATCTCCGGTCTGGTAAGCACAACCATGCAGAATG
AAGCCCGTCGTCTGCGTGCCGAACGCTGGAAAGCGGAAAATCAGGAAGGGATGGCTGAGGTCGCCCGGTT
TATTGAAATGAACGGCTCTTTTGCTGACGAGAACAGGGACTGGTGAAATGCAGTTTAAGGTTTACACCTA
TAAAAGAGAGAGCCGTTATCGTCTGTTTGTGGATGTACAGAGTGATATTATTGACACGCCCGGGCGACGG
ATGGTGATCCCCCTGGCCAGTGCACGTCTGCTGTCAGATAAAGTCTCCCGTGAACTTTACCCGGTGGTGC
ATATCGGGGATGAAAGCTGGCGCATGATGACCACCGATATGGCCAGTGTGCCGGTCTCCGTTATCGGGGA
AGAAGTGGCTGATCTCAGCCACCGCGAAAATGACATCAAAAACGCCATTAACCTGATGTTCTGGGGAATA
TAAATGTCAGGCTCCCTTATACACAGCCAGTCTGCAGGTCGACCATAGTGACTGGATATGTTGTGTTTTA
CAGTATTATGTAGTCTGTTTTTTATGCAAAATCTAATTTAATATATTGATATTTATATCATTTTACGTTT
CTCGTTCAGCTTTCTTGTACAAAGTGGTTGATAACAGCGCTTAGAGCTCGAATTTCCCCGATCGTTCAAA
CATTTGGCAATAAAGTTTCTTAAGATTGAATCCTGTTGCCGGTCTTGCGATGATTATCATATAATTTCTG
TTGAATTACGTTAAGCATGTAATAATTAACATGTAATGCATGACGTTATTTATGAGATGGGTTTTTATGA
TTAGAGTCCCGCAATTATACATTTAATACGCGATAGAAAACAAAATATAGCGCGCAAACTAGGATAAATT
ATCGCGCGCGGTGTCATCTATGTTACTAGATCGGGAATTGGTTCCGGAACCAATTCGTAATCATGGTCAT
AGCTGTTTCCTGTGTGAAATTGTTATCCGCTCACAATTCCACACAACATACGAGCCGGAAGCATAAAGTG
TAAAGCCTGGGGTGCCTAATGAGTGAGCTAACTCACATTAGGCTGAATTAGGCGCGCCTATTTCTGAATT
CAACACATTGCGGACGTTTTTAATGTACTGAATTAACGCCGAATTAATTCGGGGGATCTGGATTTTAGTA
CTGGATTTTGGTTTTAGGAATTAGATTTTATTGATAGAAGTATTTTACAAATACAAATACATACTAAGGG
TTTCTTATATGCTCAACACATGAGCGAAACCCTATAGGAACCCTAATTCCCTTATCTGGGAACTACTCAC
ACATTATTATGGAGAAACTCGAGCTTGTCGATCGACTCTAGGCCGGGAAGCCGATCTCGGCTTGAACGAA
TTGTTAGGTGGCGGTACTTGGGTCGATATCAAAGTGCATCACTTCTTCCCGTATGCCCAACTTTGTATAG
AGAGCCACTGCGGGATCGTCACCGTAATCTGCTTGCACGTAGATCACATAAGCACCAAGCGCGTTGGCCT
CATGCTTGAGGAGATTGATGAGCGCGGTGGCAATGCCCTGCCTCCGGTGCTCGCCGGAGACTGCGAGATC
ATAGATATAGATCTCACTACGCGGCTGCTCAAACTTGGGCAGAACGTAAGCCGCGAGAGCGCCAACAACC
GCTTCTTGGTCGAAGGCAGCAAGCGCGATGAATGTCTTACTACGGAGCAAGTTCCCGAGGTAATCGGAGT
CCGGCTGATGTTGGGAGTAGGTGGCTACGTCTCCGAACTCACGACCGAAAAGATCAAGAGCAGCCCGCAT
GGATTTGACTTGGTCAGGGCCGAGCCTACATGTGCGAATGATGCCCATACTTGAGCCACCTAACTTTGTT
TTAGGGCGACTGCCCTGCTGCGTAACATCGTTGCTGCTGCGTACCATGGTCGATCGACAGATCTGCGAAA
GCTCGAGAGAGATAGATTTGTAGAGAGAGACTGGTGATTTCAGCGTGTCCTCTCCAAATGAAATGAACTT
CCTTATATAGAGGAAGGGTCTTGCGAAGGATAGTGGGATTGTGCGTCATCCCTTACGTCAGTGGAGATAT
CACATCAATCCACTTGCTTTGAAGACGTGGTTGGAACGTCTTCTTTTTCCACGATGCTCCTCGTGGGTGG
GGGTCCATCTTTGGGACCACTGTCGGCAGAGGCATCTTGAACGATAGCCTTTCCTTTATCGCAATGATGG
CATTTGTAGGTGCCACCTTCCTTTTCTACTGTCCTTTTGATGAAGTGACAGATAGCTGGGCAATGGAATC
CGAGGAGGTTTCCCGATATTACCCTTTGTTGAAAAGTCTCAATAGCCCTTTGGTCTTCTGAGACTGTATC
TTTGATATTCTTGGAGTAGACGAGAGTGTCGTGCTCCACCATGTTCACATCAATCCACTTGCTTTGAAGA
CGTGGTTGGAACGTCTTCTTTTTCCACGATGCTCCTCGTGGGTGGGGGTCCATCTTTGGGACCACTGTCG
GCAGAGGCATCTTGAACGATAGCCTTTCCTTTATCGCAATGATGGCATTTGTAGGTGCCACCTTCCTTTT
CTACTGTCCTTTTGATGAAGTGACAGATAGCTGGGCAATGGAATCCGAGGAGGTTTCCCGATATTACCCT
TTGTTGAAAAGTCTCAATAGCCCTTTGGTCTTCTGAGACTGTATCTTTGATATTCTTGGAGTAGACGAGA
GTGTCGTGCTCCACCATGTTGGCAAGCTGCTCTAGCCAATACGCAAACCGAATTCAGAAATAAATTCAGC
CTAATTCGGCGTTAATTCAGTACATTAAAAACGTCCGCAATGTGTTATTAAGTTGTCTAAGCGTCAATTT
GTTTACACCACAATATATCCTGCCACCAGCCAGCCAACAGCTCCCCGACCGGCAGCTCGGCACAAAATCA
CCACTCGATACAGGCAGCCCATCAGTCCGGGACGGCGTCAGCGGGAGAGCCGTTGTAAGGCGGCAGACTT
TGCTCATGTTACCGATGCTATTCGGAAGAACGGCAACTAAGCTGCCGGGTTTGAAACACGGATGATCTCG
CGGAGGGTAGCATGTTGATTGTAACGATGACAGAGCGTTGCTGCCTGTGATCAATTCGGGCACGAACCCA
GTGGACATAAGCCTGTTCGGTTCGTAAGCTGTAATGCAAGTAGCGTATGCGCTCACGCAACTGGTCCAGA
ACCTTGACCGAACGCAGCGGTGGTAACGGCGCAGTGGCGGTTTTCATGGCTTGTTATGACTGTTTTTTTG
GGGTACAGTCTATGCCTCGGGCATCCAAGCAGCAAGCGCGTTACGCCGTGGGTCGATGTTTGATGTTATG
GAGCAGCAACGATGTTACGCAGCAGGGCAGTCGCCCTAAAACAAAGTTAAACATCATGGGGGAAGCGGTG
ATCGCCGAAGTATCGACTCAACTATCAGAGGTAGTTGGCGTCATCGAGCGCCATCTCGAACCGACGTTGC
TGGCCGTACATTTGTACGGCTCCGCAGTGGATGGCGGCCTGAAGCCACACAGTGATATTGATTTGCTGGT
TACGGTGACCGTAAGGCTTGATGAAACAACGCGGCGAGCTTTGATCAACGACCTTTTGGAAACTTCGGCT
TCCCCTGGAGAGAGCGAGATTCTCCGCGCTGTAGAAGTCACCATTGTTGTGCACGACGACATCATTCCGT
GGCGTTATCCAGCTAAGCGCGAACTGCAATTTGGAGAATGGCAGCGCAATGACATTCTTGCAGGTATCTT
CGAGCCAGCCACGATCGACATTGATCTGGCTATCTTGCTGACAAAAGCAAGAGAACATAGCGTTGCCTTG
GTAGGTCCAGCGGCGGAGGAACTCTTTGATCCGGTTCCTGAACAGGATCTATTTGAGGCGCTAAATGAAA
CCTTAACGCTATGGAACTCGCCGCCCGACTGGGCTGGCGATGAGCGAAATGTAGTGCTTACGTTGTCCCG
CATTTGGTACAGCGCAGTAACCGGCAAAATCGCGCCGAAGGATGTCGCTGCCGACTGGGCAATGGAGCGC
CTGCCGGCCCAGTATCAGCCCGTCATACTTGAAGCTAGACAGGCTTATCTTGGACAAGAAGAAGATCGCT
TGGCCTCGCGCGCAGATCAGTTGGAAGAATTTGTCCACTACGTGAAAGGCGAGATCACCAAGGTAGTCGG
CAAATAATGTCTAGCTAGAAATTCGTTCAAGCCGACGCCGCTTCGCGGCGCGGCTTAACTCAAGCGTTAG
ATGCACTAAGCACATAATTGCTCACAGCCAAACTATCAGGTCAAGTCTGCTTTTATTATTTTTAAGCGTG
CATAATAAGCCCTACACAAATTGGGAGATATATCATGCATGACCAAAATCCCTTAACGTGAGTTTTCGTT
CCACTGAGCGTCAGACCCCGTAGAAAAGATCAAAGGATCTTCTTGAGATCCTTTTTTTCTGCGCGTAATC
TGCTGCTTGCAAACAAAAAAACCACCGCTACCAGCGGTGGTTTGTTTGCCGGATCAAGAGCTACCAACTC
TTTTTCCGAAGGTAACTGGCTTCAGCAGAGCGCAGATACCAAATACTGTCCTTCTAGTGTAGCCGTAGTT
AGGCCACCACTTCAAGAACTCTGTAGCACCGCCTACATACCTCGCTCTGCTAATCCTGTTACCAGTGGCT
GCTGCCAGTGGCGATAAGTCGTGTCTTACCGGGTTGGACTCAAGACGATAGTTACCGGATAAGGCGCAGC
GGTCGGGCTGAACGGGGGGTTCGTGCACACAGCCCAGCTTGGAGCGAACGACCTACACCGAACTGAGATA
CCTACAGCGTGAGCTATGAGAAAGCGCCACGCTTCCCGAAGGGAGAAAGGCGGACAGGTATCCGGTAAGC
GGCAGGGTCGGAACAGGAGAGCGCACGAGGGAGCTTCCAGGGGGAAACGCCTGGTATCTTTATAGTCCTG
TCGGGTTTCGCCACCTCTGACTTGAGCGTCGATTTTTGTGATGCTCGTCAGGGGGGCGGAGCCTATGGAA
AAACGCCAGCAACGCGGCCTTTTTACGGTTCCTGGCCTTTTGCTGGCCTTTTGCTCACATGTTCTTTCCT
GCGTTATCCCCTGATTCTGTGGATAACCGTATTACCGCCTTTGAGTGAGCTGATACCGCTCGCCGCAGCC
GAACGACCGAGCGCAGCGAGTCAGTGAGCGAGGAAGCGGAAGAGCGCCTGATGCGGTATTTTCTCCTTAC
GCATCTGTGCGGTATTTCACACCGCATATGGTGCACTCTCAGTACAATCTGCTCTGATGCCGCATAGTTA
AGCCAGTATACACTCCGCTATCGCTACGTGACTGGGTCATGGCTGCGCCCCGACACCCGCCAACACCCGC
TGACGCGCCCTGACGGGCTTGTCTGCTCCCGGCATCCGCTTACAGACAAGCTGTGACCGTCTCCGGGAGC
TGCATGTGTCAGAGGTTTTCACCGTCATCACCGAAACGCGCGAGGCAGGGTGCCTTGATGTGGGCGCCGG
CGGTCGAGTGGCGACGGCGCGGCTTGTCCGCGCCCTGGTAGATTGCCTGGCCGTAGGCCAGCCATTTTTG
AGCGGCCAGCGGCCGCGATAGGCCGACGCGAAGCGGCGGGGCGTAGGGAGCGCAGCGACCGAAGGGTAGG
CGCTTTTTGCAGCTCTTCGGCTGTGCGCTGGCCAGACAGTTATGCACAGGCCAGGCGGGTTTTAAGAGTT
TTAATAAGTTTTAAAGAGTTTTAGGCGGAAAAATCGCCTTTTTTCTCTTTTATATCAGTCACTTACATGT
GTGACCGGTTCCCAATGTACGGCTTTGGGTTCCCAATGTACGGGTTCCGGTTCCCAATGTACGGCTTTGG
GTTCCCAATGTACGTGCTATCCACAGGAAAGAGACCTTTTCGACCTTTTTCCCCTGCTAGGGCAATTTGC
CCTAGCATCTGCTCCGTACATTAGGAACCGGCGGATGCTTCGCCCTCGATCAGGTTGCGGTAGCGCATGA
CTAGGATCGGGCCAGCCTGCCCCGCCTCCTCCTTCAAATCGTACTCCGGCAGGTCATTTGACCCGATCAG
CTTGCGCACGGTGAAACAGAACTTCTTGAACTCTCCGGCGCTGCCACTGCGTTCGTAGATCGTCTTGAAC
AACCATCTGGCTTCTGCCTTGCCTGCGGCGCGGCGTGCCAGGCGGTAGAGAAAACGGCCGATGCCGGGAT
CGATCAAAAAGTAATCGGGGTGAACCGTCAGCACGTCCGGGTTCTTGCCTTCTGTGATCTCGCGGTACAT
CCAATCAGCTAGCTCGATCTCGATGTACTCCGGCCGCCCGGTTTCGCTCTTTACGATCTTGTAGCGGCTA
ATCAAGGCTTCACCCTCGGATACCGTCACCAGGCGGCCGTTCTTGGCCTTCTTCGTACGCTGCATGGCAA
CGTGCGTGGTGTTTAACCGAATGCAGGTTTCTACCAGGTCGTCTTTCTGCTTTCCGCCATCGGCTCGCCG
GCAGAACTTGAGTACGTCCGCAACGTGTGGACGGAACACGCGGCCGGGCTTGTCTCCCTTCCCTTCCCGG
TATCGGTTCATGGATTCGGTTAGATGGGAAACCGCCATCAGTACCAGGTCGTAATCCCACACACTGGCCA
TGCCGGCCGGCCCTGCGGAAACCTCTACGTGCCCGTCTGGAAGCTCGTAGCGGATCACCTCGCCAGCTCG
TCGGTCACGCTTCGACAGACGGAAAACGGCCACGTCCATGATGCTGCGACTATCGCGGGTGCCCACGTCA
TAGAGCATCGGAACGAAAAAATCTGGTTGCTCGTCGCCCTTGGGCGGCTTCCTAATCGACGGCGCACCGG
CTGCCGGCGGTTGCCGGGATTCTTTGCGGATTCGATCAGCGGCCGCTTGCCACGATTCACCGGGGCGTGC
TTCTGCCTCGATGCGTTGCCGCTGGGCGGCCTGCGCGGCCTTCAACTTCTCCACCAGGTCATCACCCAGC
GCCGCGCCGATTTGTACCGGGCCGGATGGTTTGCGACCGCTCACGCCGATTCCTCGGGCTTGGGGGTTCC
AGTGCCATTGCAGGGCCGGCAGACAACCCAGCCGCTTACGCCTGGCCAACCGCCCGTTCCTCCACACATG
GGGCATTCCACGGCGTCGGTGCCTGGTTGTTCTTGATTTTCCATGCCGCCTCCTTTAGCCGCTAAAATTC
ATCTACTCATTTATTCATTTGCTCATTTACTCTGGTAGCTGCGCGATGTATTCAGATAGCAGCTCGGTAA
TGGTCTTGCCTTGGCGTACCGCGTACATCTTCAGCTTGGTGTGATCCTCCGCCGGCAACTGAAAGTTGAC
CCGCTTCATGGCTGGCGTGTCTGCCAGGCTGGCCAACGTTGCAGCCTTGCTGCTGCGTGCGCTCGGACGG
CCGGCACTTAGCGTGTTTGTGCTTTTGCTCATTTTCTCTTTACCTCATTAACTCAAATGAGTTTTGATTT
AATTTCAGCGGCCAGCGCCTGGACCTCGCGGGCAGCGTCGCCCTCGGGTTCTGATTCAAGAACGGTTGTG
CCGGCGGCGGCAGTGCCTGGGTAGCTCACGCGCTGCGTGATACGGGACTCAAGAATGGGCAGCTCGTACC
CGGCCAGCGCCTCGGCAACCTCACCGCCGATGCGCGTGCCTTTGATCGCCCGCGACACGACAAAGGCCGC
TTGTAGCCTTCCATCCGTGACCTCAATGCGCTGCTTAACCAGCTCCACCAGGTCGGCGGTGGCCCATATG
TCGTAAGGGCTTGGCTGCACCGGAATCAGCACGAAGTCGGCTGCCTTGATCGCGGACACAGCCAAGTCCG
CCGCCTGGGGCGCTCCGTCGATCACTACGAAGTCGCGCCGGCCGATGGCCTTCACGTCGCGGTCAATCGT
CGGGCGGTCGATGCCGACAACGGTTAGCGGTTGATCTTCCCGCACGGCCGCCCAATCGCGGGCACTGCCC
TGGGGATCGGAATCGACTAACAGAACATCGGCCCCGGCGAGTTGCAGGGCGCGGGCTAGATGGGTTGCGA
TGGTCGTCTTGCCTGACCCGCCTTTCTGGTTAAGTACAGCGATAACCTTCATGCGTTCCCCTTGCGTATT
TGTTTATTTACTCATCGCATCATATACGCAGCGACCGCATGACGCAAGCTGTTTTACTCAAATACACATC
ACCTTTTTAGACGGCGGCGCTCGGTTTCTTCAGCGGCCAAGCTGGCCGGCCAGGCCGCCAGCTTGGCATC
AGACAAACCGGCCAGGATTTCATGCAGCCGCACGGTTGAGACGTGCGCGGGCGGCTCGAACACGTACCCG
GCCGCGATCATCTCCGCCTCGATCTCTTCGGTAATGAAAAACGGTTCGTCCTGGCCGTCCTGGTGCGGTT
TCATGCTTGTTCCTCTTGGCGTTCATTCTCGGCGGCCGCCAGGGCGTCGGCCTCGGTCAATGCGTCCTCA
CGGAAGGCACCGCGCCGCCTGGCCTCGGTGGGCGTCACTTCCTCGCTGCGCTCAAGTGCGCGGTACAGGG
TCGAGCGATGCACGCCAAGCAGTGCAGCCGCCTCTTTCACGGTGCGGCCTTCCTGGTCGATCAGCTCGCG
GGCGTGCGCGATCTGTGCCGGGGTGAGGGTAGGGCGGGGGCCAAACTTCACGCCTCGGGCCTTGGCGGCC
TCGCGCCCGCTCCGGGTGCGGTCGATGATTAGGGAACGCTCGAACTCGGCAATGCCGGCGAACACGGTCA
ACACCATGCGGCCGGCCGGCGTGGTGGTGTCGGCCCACGGCTCTGCCAGGCTACGCAGGCCCGCGCCGGC
CTCCTGGATGCGCTCGGCAATGTCCAGTAGGTCGCGGGTGCTGCGGGCCAGGCGGTCTAGCCTGGTCACT
GTCACAACGTCGCCAGGGCGTAGGTGGTCAAGCATCCTGGCCAGCTCCGGGCGGTCGCGCCTGGTGCCGG
TGATCTTCTCGGAAAACAGCTTGGTGCAGCCGGCCGCGTGCAGTTCGGCCCGTTGGTTGGTCAAGTCCTG
GTCGTCGGTGCTGACGCGGGCATAGCCCAGCAGGCCAGCGGCGGCGCTCTTGTTCATGGCGTAATGTCTC
CGGTTCTAGTCGCAAGTATTCTACTTTATGCGACTAAAACACGCGACAAGAAAACGCCAGGAAAAGGGCA
GGGCGGCAGCCTGTCGCGTAACTTAGGACTTGTGCGACATGTCGTTTTCAGAAGACGGCTGCACTGAACG
TCAGAAGCCGACTGCACTATAGCAGCGGAGGGGTTGGATCAAAGTACTTTGATCCCGAGGGGAACCCTGT
GGTTGGCATGCACATACAAATGGACGAACGGATAAACCT
Features (pLannotate 1.2.2; 27 found; start..end, strand, type, name):
     54..78      -  misc_feature   RB T-DNA repeat: right border repeat from nopaline C58 T-DNA
    144..298     -  CDS            lacZα (fragment): LacZα fragment of β-galactosidase; lacZ fragment
   1532..1656    +  protein_bind   attR1: mutant version of attR; recombination site for the Gateway® LR reaction LR Clonase™
   1693..1723    +  promoter       lac UV5 promoter: E. coli lac promoter with an "up" mutation
   1748..1776    +  promoter       cat promoter (fragment): promoter of the E. coli cat gene encoding chloramphenicol acetyltransferase
   1777..2436    +  CDS            CmR: chloramphenicol acetyltransferase; cat; confers resistance to chloramphenicol
   2615..2773    +  CDS            ccdA (fragment): CCDA_ECO57 - Also known as H, letA. Experimental evidence at protein level: Swiss-Prot protein existence level 1. Antitoxin component of a type II toxin-antitoxin (TA) system which inhibits the post-segregational killing (PSK) of plasmid-free cells, also referred to as a plasmid addiction system. Binds to and blocks the activity of CcdB; will also remove bound CcdB protein from the CcdB-GyrA complex by forming a CcdA-CcdB complex, a process termed rejuvenation. Functions as a transcriptional corepressor for the ccdAB operon, repression also requires CcdB (By similarity). From Escherichia coli
   2778..3080    +  CDS            ccdB: CCDB_ECOLI - Also known as G, letB, letD. Experimental evidence at protein level: Swiss-Prot protein existence level 1. Toxic component of a type II toxin-antitoxin (TA) system, functioning in plasmid maintainence. Responsible for the post- segregational killing (PSK) of plasmid-free cells, also referred to as a plasmid addiction system. Half-life of over 2 hours. Cell killing by CcdB is accompanied by filamentation, defects in chromosome and plasmid segregation, defects in cell division, formation of anucleate cells, decreased DNA synthesis and plasmid loss. Interferes with the activity of DN
   3124..3248    -  protein_bind   attR2: mutant version of attR; recombination site for the Gateway® LR reaction LR Clonase™
   3280..3532    +  terminator     NOS terminator: nopaline synthase terminator and poly(A) signal
   3588..3610    -  protein_bind   lac operator (fragment): The lac repressor binds to the lac operator to inhibit transcription in E. coli. This inhibition can be relieved by adding lactose or isopropyl-β-D-thiogalactopyranoside (IPTG). lac repressor encoded by lacI
   3614..3644    -  promoter       lac promoter: promoter for the E. coli lac operon
   3659..3680    -  protein_bind   CAP binding site: CAP binding activates transcription in the presence of cAMP. E. coli catabolite activator protein
   3765..3937    -  polyA_signal   CaMV poly(A) signal: cauliflower mosaic virus polyadenylation signal
   3994..4523    -  CDS            GmR (fragment): gentamycin acetyltransferase; aacC1; confers resistance to gentamycin
   4590..5266    -  promoter       CaMV 35S promoter (enhanced): cauliflower mosaic virus 35S promoter with a duplicated enhancer region
   5461..5485    -  misc_feature   LB T-DNA repeat: left border repeat from nopaline C58 T-DNA
   5744..5767    +  promoter       Pc promoter (fragment): intI1 (promoter lies within the coding sequence); class 1 integron promoter
   5943..5999    +  CDS            GmR (fragment): gentamycin acetyltransferase; aacC1; confers resistance to gentamycin
   6010..6797    +  CDS            SmR (fragment): aminoglycoside adenylyltransferase (Murphy, 1985); aadA; confers resistance to spectinomycin and streptomycin
   7043..7631    +  rep_origin     ori: high-copy-number ColE1/pMB1/pBR322/pUC origin of replication
   7817..7957    -  misc_feature   bom: basis of mobility region from pBR322
   8059..8098    -  CDS            rop (fragment): Rop protein, which maintains plasmids at low copy number; rop
   8301..8495    -  rep_origin     pVS1 oriV: origin of replication for the Pseudomonas plasmid pVS1 (Heeb et al., 2000)
   8561..9634    -  CDS            pVS1 RepA: replication protein from the Pseudomonas plasmid pVS1 (Heeb et al., 2000)
  10063..10692   -  CDS            pVS1 StaA: stability protein from the Pseudomonas plasmid pVS1 (Heeb et al., 2000)
  11252..11653   -  CDS            Y4CG_SINFN (fragment): Protein inferred from homology: Swiss-Prot protein existence level 3. From Sinorhizobium fredii (strain NBRC 101917 / NGR234).
