[The description below was written by a language model from this plasmid's Addgene catalogue record and pLannotate feature annotations shown in this document.]
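Description:
pMpGWB232 is an empty Gateway destination binary vector for Agrobacterium-mediated transformation of the liverwort Marchantia polymorpha, and it can also be used in other plants. It is built on the pMpGWB200 backbone. Outside the T-DNA it carries a ColE1/pMB1-type origin with a bom site for high-copy maintenance in E. coli. The pVS1 oriV, RepA and StaA functions support replication and stable inheritance in Agrobacterium. An aadA gene provides bacterial selection on spectinomycin. Because the unrecombined cassette contains the ccdB toxin gene together with a chloramphenicol resistance gene, the empty vector is propagated in a ccdB-tolerant strain (DB3.1) under chloramphenicol and spectinomycin.

Between the nopaline-type right and left T-DNA borders lie two units. The first is the expression cassette. According to the catalogue entry, the MpHSP17.8A1 promoter was cloned upstream of the Gateway cassette. The automated feature table does not annotate this promoter, but it leaves an unannotated stretch between the lacZα fragment and attR1 where the promoter presumably sits. The attR1–CmR–ccdB–attR2 cassette is followed by a NOS terminator. An LR reaction with an entry clone replaces the CmR/ccdB segment with the gene of interest, and ccdB counter-selects against non-recombined plasmid. The promoter name suggests it comes from a Marchantia small heat shock protein gene, which would make it suited to heat-inducible expression of the inserted sequence, although the record does not state this explicitly. No fusion tags or reporters are annotated. The second unit, in the opposite orientation, is the plant selection marker. It consists of an enhanced CaMV 35S promoter driving a gentamicin acetyltransferase gene with a CaMV polyadenylation signal, allowing transformants to be selected on gentamicin. The vector belongs to a series offering four alternative plant selection markers.
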