Addgene plasmid #68623: pMpGWB232
Purpose: (Empty Backbone) Gateway binary vector designed for transgenic research with Marchantia polymorpha as well as other plants
Depositing lab: Takayuki Kohchi. Depositing organization: Kyoto University, Graduate School of Biostudies. Publication: Development of Gateway Binary Vector Series with Four Different Selection Markers for the Liverwort Marchantia polymorpha. Ishizaki K, Nishihama R, Ueda M, Inoue K, Ishida S, Nishimura Y, Shikanai T, Kohchi T. PLoS One. 2015 Sep 25;10(9):e0138876. doi: 10.1371/journal.pone.0138876. eCollection 2015. PONE-D-15-25288 PubMed 26406247.
Backbone
  Vector backbone: pMpGWB200
  Backbone manufacturer: Kohchi Lab., Kyoto University
  Backbone size (bp): 9021
  Modifications to backbone: MpHSP17.8A1 promoter is cloned upstream of the Gateway cassette.
  Vector type: Plant Expression
  Promoter: MpHSP17.8A1 promoter
  Selectable markers: Gentamicin
Growth in bacteria
  Bacterial resistance: Chloramphenicol and Spectinomycin, 25 & 50 μg/mL
  Growth temperature: 37°C
  Growth strain: DB3.1
  Copy number: High Copy
Gene/Insert
  Cloning method: Gateway Cloning
Resource information
  A portion of this plasmid was derived from a plasmid made by: The Gateway cassette was provided by Tsuyoshi Nakagawa at Shimane University, Japan.
Terms and licenses: Academic/Nonprofit Terms; Industry Terms: Not Available to Industry
How to cite: pMpGWB232 was a gift from Takayuki Kohchi (Addgene plasmid # 68623 ; http://n2t.net/addgene:68623 ; RRID:Addgene_68623)
