>Addgene plasmid #68623 | pMpGWB232 | addgene partial sequence | sequence record 128263 | CAT-R 5'-GCAACTGACTGAAATGCCTC-3'
ATCAGTGATTTTTTTCTCCATTTTAGCTTCCTTAGCTCCTGAAAATCTCGACGGATCCTAACTCAAAATC
CACACATTATACGAGCCGGAAGCATAAAGTGTAAAGCCTGGGGTGCCTAATGCGGCCCCTCGAGGGGCCG
CCATAGTGACTGGATATGTTGTGTTTTACAGTATTATGTAGTCTGTTTTTTATGCAAAATCTAATTTAAT
ATATTGATATTTATATCATTTTACGTTTCTCGTTCAGCTTTTTTGTACAAACTTGTTGATAACTCTAGAT
GGTGGAACTTCGCTCTCGACTGCAGGAAGATCAGACAGAACTCAACAATTCGGTGTCGATCTCGGATGGG
AACGTGGAAGTAGGCAAGCCAAAAGCTTGAAGTCTGTGCTTCACTGATCACGGTGCAATGATCGCTTGAG
GAAATCGTCTGAACACTGATTTGATTGATGGGAACCCCAGGCCCTTGCGTGGTACTTATA
