>Addgene plasmid #68623 | pMpGWB232 | addgene partial sequence | sequence record 128264 | ccdB-Fwd 5'-GCATGATGACCACCGATATG-3'
TCGACCATAGTGACTGGATATGTTGNGTTTTACAGTATTATGTAGTCTGTTTTTTATGCAAAATCTAATT
TAATATATTGATATTTATATCATTTTACGTTTCTCGTTCAGCTTTCTTGTACAAAGTGGTTGATAACAGC
GCTTAGAGCTCGAATTTCCCCGATCGTTCAAACATTTGGCAATAAAGTTTCTTAAGATTGAATCCTGTTG
CCGGTCTTGCGATGATTATCATATAAT
